>Addgene plasmid #195289 | pFB2F | addgene full sequence | sequence record 382900 | Addgene NGS Result
GAGCATGCGCTTTAGCAGCCCCGCTGGGCACTTGGCGCTACACAAGTGGCCTCTGGCCTCGCACACATTC
CACATCCACCGGTAGGCGCCAACCGGCTCCGTTCTTTGGTGGCCCCTTCGCGCCACCTTCTACTCCTCCC
CTAGTCAGGAAGTTCCCCCCCGCCCCGCAGCTCGCGTCGTGCAGGACGTGACAAATGGAAGTAGCACGTC
TCACTAGTCTCGTGCAGATGGACAGCACCGCTGAGCAATGGAAGCGGGTAGGCCTTTGGGGCAGCGGCCA
ATAGCAGCTTTGCTCCTTCGCTTTCTGGGCTCAGAGGCTGGGAAGGGGCGGGCTCAGGGGCGGGGCGGGC
GCCCGAAGGTCCTCCGGAGGCCCGGCATTCTGCACGCTTCAAAAGTCTAGTAATACGACTCACTATAGGG
GGATGGCTTCGTACCCCGGCCATCAGCACGCGTCTGCGTTCGACCAGGCTGCGCGTTCTCGCGGCCATAG
CAACCGACGTACGGCGTTGCGCCCTCGCCGGCAGCAAGAAGCCACGGAAGTCCGCCCGGAGCAGAAAATG
CCCACGCTACTGCGGGTTTATATAGACGGTCCCCACGGGATGGGGAAAACCACCACCACGCAACTGCTGG
TGGCCCTGGGTTCGCGCGACGATATCGTCTACGTACCCGAGCCGATGACTTACTGGCGGGTGCTGGGGGC
TTCCGAGACAATCGCGAACATCTACACCACACAACACCGCCTTGACCAGGGTGAGATATCGGCCGGGGAC
GCGGCGGTGGTAATGACAAGCGCCCAGATAACAATGGGCATGCCTTATGCCGTGACCGACGCCGTTCTGG
CTCCTCATATCGGGGGGGAGGCTGGGAGCTCACATGCCCCGCCCCCGGCCCTCACCCTCATCTTCGACCG
CCATCCCATCGCCGCCCTCCTGTGCTACCCGGCCGCGCGATACCTTATGGGCAGCATGACCCCCCAGGCC
GTGCTGGCGTTCGTGGCCCTCATCCCGCCGACCTTGCCCGGCACAAACATCGTGTTGGGGGCCCTTCCGG
AGGACAGACACATCGACCGCCTGGCCAAACGCCAGCGCCCCGGCGAGCGGCTTGACCTGGCTATGCTGGC
CGCGATTCGCCGCGTTTACGGGCTGCTTGCCAATACGGTGCGGTATCTGCAGGGCGGCGGGTCGTGGCGG
GAGGATTGGGGACAGCTTTCGGGGACGGCCGTGCCGCCCCAGGGTGCCGAGCCCCAGAGCAACGCGGGCC
CACGACCCCATATCGGGGACACGTTATTTACCCTGTTTCGGGCCCCCGAGTTGCTGGCCCCCAACGGCGA
CCTGTACAACGTGTTTGCCTGGGCCTTGGACGTCTTGGCCAAACGCCTCCGTCCCATGCACGTCTTTATC
CTGGATTACGACCAATCGCCCGCCGGCTGCCGGGACGCCCTGCTGCAACTTACCTCCGGGATGATCCAGA
CCCACGTCACCACCCCAGGCTCCATACCGACGATCTGCGACCTGGCGCGCACGTTTGCCCGGGAGATGGG
GGAGGCTAACGGCAGTGGAGAGGGCAGAGGAAGTCTGCTAACATGCGGTGACGTCGAGGAGAATCCTGGC
CCAATGGTGAGCAAGGGCGAGGCAGTGATCAAGGAGTTCATGCGGTTCAAGGTGCACATGGAGGGCTCCA
TGAACGGCCACGAGTTCGAGATCGAGGGCGAGGGCGAGGGCCGCCCCTACGAGGGCACCCAGACCGCCAA
GCTGAAGGTGACCAAGGGTGGCCCCCTGCCCTTCTCCTGGGACATCCTGTCCCCTCAGTTCATGTACGGC
TCCAGGGCCTTCACCAAGCACCCCGCCGACATCCCCGACTACTATAAGCAGTCCTTCCCCGAGGGCTTCA
AGTGGGAGCGCGTGATGAACTTCGAGGACGGCGGCGCCGTGACCGTGACCCAGGACACCTCCCTGGAGGA
CGGCACCCTGATCTACAAGGTGAAGCTCCGCGGCACCAACTTCCCTCCTGACGGCCCCGTAATGCAGAAG
AAGACAATGGGCTGGGAAGCGTCCACCGAGCGGTTGTACCCCGAGGACGGCGTGCTGAAGGGCGACATTA
AGATGGCCCTGCGCCTGAAGGACGGCGGCCGCTACCTGGCGGACTTCAAGACCACCTACAAGGCCAAGAA
GCCCGTGCAGATGCCCGGCGCCTACAACGTCGACCGCAAGTTGGACATCACCTCCCACAACGAGGACTAC
ACCGTGGTGGAACAGTACGAACGCTCCGAGGGCCGCCACTCCACCGGCGGCATGGACGAGCTGTACAAGC
TCAGATCTCGAGCTGATCCAAAAAAGAAGAGAAAGGTAGATCCGAAGAAAAAGCGTAAAGTTGATCCCAA
GAAAAAACGGAAAGTGGGATCCACCGGATCTAGCCATGGCTTCCCGCCGGAGGTGGAGGAGCAGGATGAT
GGCACGCTGCCCATGTCTTGTGCCCAGGAGAGCGGGATGGACCGTCACCCTGCAGCCTGTGCTTCTGCTA
GGATCAATGTGTAGCGCTGATCAGCCTCGACTGTGCCTTCTAGTTGCCAGCCATCTGTTGTTTGCCCCTC
CCCCGTGCCTTCCTTGACCCTGGAAGGTGCCACTCCCACTGTCCTTTCCTAATAAAATGAGGAAATTGCA
TCGCATTGTCTGAGTAGGTGTCATTCTATTCTGGGGGGTGGGGTGGGGCAGGACAGCAAGGGGGAGGATT
GGGAAGACAATAGCAGGCATGCTGGGGATGCGGTGGGCTCTATGGATGCCGGATGTTCCCGAAGATGGGC
GGCCGCCACTGGCCGTCGTTTTACAACGTCGTGACTGGGAAAACCCTGGCGTTACCCAACTTAATCGCCT
TGCAGCACATCCCCCTTTCGCCAGCTGGCGTAATAGCGAAGAGGCCCGCACCGATCGCCCTTCCCAACAG
TTGCGCAGCCTGAATGGCGAATGGAAATTGTAAGCGTTAATATTTTGTTAAAATTCGCGTTAAATTTTTG
TTAAATCAGCTCATTTTTTAACCAATAGGCCGAAATCGGCAAAATCCCTTATAAATCAAAAGAATAGACC
GAGATAGGGT
[37 nt withheld, positions 3091-3127]
AAAGAACGTGGACTCCAACGTCAAAGG
[49 nt withheld, positions 3155-3203]
T
[91 nt withheld, positions 3205-3295]
G
[124 nt withheld, positions 3297-3420]
CAGGTGGCACTTTTCGGGGAAATGTGCGCGGAACCCCTATTTGTTTATTTTTCTAAATACATTCAAATAT
GTATCCGCTCATGAGACAATAACCCTGATAAATGCTTCAATAATATTGAAAAAGGAAGAGTATGAGTATT
CAACATTTCCGTGTCGCCCTTATTCCCTTTTTTGCGGCATTTTGCCTTCCTGTTTTTGCTCACCCAGAAA
CGCTGGTGAAAGTAAAAGATGCTGAAGATCAGTTGGGTGCACGAGTGGGTTACATCGAACTGGATCTCAA
CAGCGGTAAGATCCTTGAGAGTTTTCGCCCCGAAGAACGTTTTCCAATGATGAGCACTTTTAAAGTTCTG
CTATGTGGCGCGGTATTATCCCGTATTGACGCCGGGCAAGAGCAACTCGGTCGCCGCATACACTATTCTC
AGAATGACTTGGTTGAGTACTCACCAGTCACAGAAAAGCATCTTACGGATGGCATGACAGTAAGAGAATT
ATGCAGTGCTGCCATAACCATGAGTGATAACACTGCGGCCAACTTACTTCTGACAACGATCGGAGGACCG
AAGGAGCTAACCGCTTTTTTGCACAACATGGGGGATCATGTAACTCGCCTTGATCGTTGGGAACCGGAGC
TGAATGAAGCCATACCAAACGACGAGCGTGACACCACGATGCCTGTAGCAATGGCAACAACGTTGCGCAA
ACTATTAACTGGCGAACTACTTACTCTAGCTTCCCGGCAACAATTAATAGACTGGATGGAGGCGGATAAA
GTTGCAGGACCACTTCTGCGCTCGGCCCTTCCGGCTGGCTGGTTTATTGCTGATAAATCTGGAGCCGGTG
AGCGTGGGTCTCGCGGTATCATTGCAGCACTGGGGCCAGATGGTAAGCCCTCCCGTATCGTAGTTATCTA
CACGACGGGGAGTCAGGCAACTATGGATGAACGAAATAGACAGATCGCTGAGATAGGTGCCTCACTGATT
AAGCATTGGTAACTGTCAGACCAAGTTTACTCATATATACTTTAGATTGATTTAAAACTTCATTTTTAAT
TTAAAAGGATCTAGGTGAAGATCCTTTTTGATAATCTCATGACCAAAATCCCTTAACGTGAGTTTTCGTT
CCACTGAGCGTCAGACCCCGTAGAAAAGATCAAAGGATCTTCTTGAGATCCTTTTTTTCTGCGCGTAATC
TGCTGCTTGCAAACAAAAAAACCACCGCTACCAGCGGTGGTTTGTTTGCCGGATCAAGAGCTACCAACTC
TTTTTCCGAAGGTAACTGGCTTCAGCAGAGCGCAGATACCAAATACTGTTCTTCTAGTGTAGCCGTAGTT
AGGCCACCACTTCAAGAACTCTGTAGCACCGCCTACATACCTCGCTCTGCTAATCCTGTTACCAGTGGCT
GCTGCCAGTGGCGATAAGTCGTGTCTTACCGGGTTGGACTCAAGACGATAGTTACCGGATAAGGCGCAGC
GGTCGGGCTGAACGGGGGGTTCGTGCACACAGCCCAGCTTGGAGCGAACGACCTACACCGAACTGAGATA
CCTACAGCGTGAGCTATGAGAAAGCGCCACGCTTCCCGAAGGGAGAAAGGCGGACAGGTATCCGGTAAGC
GGCAGGGTCGGAACAGGAGAGCGCACGAGGGAGCTTCCAGGGGGAAACGCCTGGTATCTTTATAGTCCTG
TCGGGTTTCGCCACCTCTGACTTGAGCGTCGATTTTTGTGATGCTCGTCAGGGGGGCGGAGCCTATGGAA
AAACGCCAGCAACGCGGCCTTTTTACGGTTCCTGGCCTTTTGCTGGCCTTTTGCTCACATGTTCTTTCCT
GCGTTATCCCCTGATTCTGTGGATAACCGTATTACCGCCTTTGAGTGAGCTGATACCGCTCGCCGCAGCC
GAACGACCGAGCGCAGCGAGTCAGTGAGCGAGGAAGCGGAAGAGCGCCCAATACGCAAACCGCCTCTCCC
CGCGCGTTGGCCGATTCATTAATGCAGCTGGCACGACAGGTTTCCCGACTGGAAAGCGGGCAGTGAGCGC
AACGCAATTAATGTGAGTTAGCTCACTCATTAGGCACCCCAGGCTTTACACTTTATGCTTCCGGCTCGTA
TGTTGTGTGGAATTGTGAGCGGATAACAATTTCACACAGGAAACAGCTATGACCATGAGGCGCGCCCAGG
AGCTATTAATTCGCGGAGGGAATTCTACCGGGTAGGGGAGGCGCTTTTCCCAAGGCAGTCTG
Features (pLannotate 1.2.2; 17 found; start..end, strand, type, name):
    324..395     +  promoter       PGK promoter (fragment): mouse phosphoglycerate kinase 1 promoter
    401..419     +  promoter       T7 promoter: promoter for bacteriophage T7 RNA polymerase
    423..1550    +  CDS            TK: KITH_HHV1S - Experimental evidence at protein level: Swiss-Prot protein existence level 1. Catalyzes the transfer of the gamma-phospho group of ATP to thymidine to generate dTMP in the salvage pathway of pyrimidine synthesis. The dTMP serves as a substrate for DNA polymerase during viral DNA replication. Allows the virus to be reactivated and to grow in non-proliferative cells lacking a high concentration of phosphorylated nucleic acid precursors. From Human herpesvirus 1 (strain SC16) (HHV-1) (Human herpes simplex virus 1). Used in molecular biology as a selectable marker to identify transfec
   1614..2309    +  CDS            mScarlet: mScarlet is a basic (constitutively fluorescent) red fluorescent protein published in 2016, derived from synthetic construct. It has moderate acid sensitivity.
   2328..2348    +  CDS            SV40 NLS: nuclear localization signal of SV40 (simian virus 40) large T antigen
   2411..2534    +  CDS            d2EYFP (fragment): EYFP destabilized by residues 422-461 of mouse ornithine decarboxylase, giving an in vivo half-life of ~2 hours mammalian codon-optimized
   2551..2775    +  polyA_signal   bGH poly(A) signal: bovine growth hormone polyadenylation signal
   2807..2961    +  CDS            lacZα (fragment): LacZα fragment of β-galactosidase; lacZ fragment
   2992..3420    -  rep_origin     f1 ori (sequence partly withheld): f1 bacteriophage origin of replication; arrow indicates direction of (+) strand synthesis
   3447..3551    +  promoter       AmpR promoter: bla
   3552..4412    +  CDS            AmpR: β-lactamase; bla; confers resistance to ampicillin, carbenicillin, and related antibiotics
   4583..5171    +  rep_origin     ori: high-copy-number ColE1/pMB1/pBR322/pUC origin of replication
   5354..5446    +  CDS            lacI (fragment): lac repressor; lacI; The lac repressor binds to the lac operator to inhibit transcription in E. coli. This inhibition can be relieved by adding lactose or isopropyl-β-D-thiogalactopyranoside (IPTG).
   5459..5480    +  protein_bind   CAP binding site: CAP binding activates transcription in the presence of cAMP. E. coli catabolite activator protein
   5495..5525    +  promoter       lac promoter: promoter for the E. coli lac operon
   5533..5549    +  protein_bind   lac operator: The lac repressor binds to the lac operator to inhibit transcription in E. coli. This inhibition can be relieved by adding lactose or isopropyl-β-D-thiogalactopyranoside (IPTG). lac repressor encoded by lacI
   5620..5652    +  promoter       PGK promoter (fragment): mouse phosphoglycerate kinase 1 promoter
