[The description below was written by a language model from this plasmid's Addgene catalogue record and pLannotate feature annotations shown in this document.]
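Description:
pFB2F is a 5.65 kb mammalian expression plasmid built on the pDTA backbone. It carries a synthetic bicistronic cassette that pairs a negative-selection gene with a fluorescent marker. In bacteria it is maintained through a high-copy ColE1/pUC-type origin and an ampicillin resistance gene (β-lactamase with its own promoter). An f1 phage origin and remnants of a lac cloning region (lacZα and lacI fragments, CAP site, lac promoter and operator) are also annotated, as is typical of a pBluescript-like parent. The catalogue lists puromycin as the mammalian selectable marker, but no puromycin resistance gene appears in the feature table, so that entry is not supported by the annotation.

The payload is driven by the mouse PGK promoter, which the annotation detects only as fragments spanning the plasmid's numbering origin. A short T7 promoter lies just upstream of the coding region. The first open reading frame is herpes simplex virus 1 thymidine kinase. A gap that presumably holds the 2A peptide named in the insert title separates it from mScarlet, a constitutively fluorescent red protein. After mScarlet come an SV40 nuclear localization signal and a short match to the ornithine decarboxylase-derived degradation tail of destabilized EYFP, which suggests the reporter may be nuclear-targeted and destabilized. A bovine growth hormone polyadenylation signal ends the transcript.

A 2A peptide would yield both proteins from a single mRNA. Cells carrying the cassette could then be enriched by red fluorescence (positive selection), and cells retaining it could later be eliminated through TK-mediated sensitivity to nucleoside analogues such as ganciclovir (negative selection). The associated publication concerns the MACHETE approach for engineering chromosomal deletions, though the record does not detail how this plasmid is used in it.
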