Addgene plasmid #195289: pFB2F
Purpose: Bicistronic HSV-TK and mScarlet resistance for positive/negative selection
Depositing lab: Scott Lowe. Depositing organization: Memorial Sloan-Kettering Cancer Center. Publication: MACHETE identifies interferon-encompassing chromosome 9p21.3 deletions as mediators of immune evasion and metastasis. Barriga FM, Tsanov KM, Ho YJ, Sohail N, Zhang A, Baslan T, Wuest AN, Del Priore I, Meskauskaite B, Livshits G, Alonso-Curbelo D, Simon J, Chaves-Perez A, Bar-Sagi D, Iacobuzio-Donahue CA, Notta F, Chaligne R, Sharma R, Pe'er D, Lowe SW. Nat Cancer. 2022 Nov;3(11):1367-1385. doi: 10.1038/s43018-022-00443-5. Epub 2022 Nov 7. PubMed 36344707.
Backbone
  Vector backbone: pDTA
  Backbone size w/o insert (bp): 3765
  Total vector size (bp): 5652
  Vector type: Mammalian Expression
  Selectable markers: Puromycin
Growth in bacteria
  Bacterial resistance: Ampicillin, 100 μg/mL
  Growth temperature: 37°C
  Growth strain: NEB Stable
  Copy number: Unknown
Gene/Insert
  Gene/Insert name: HSV-TK 2A mScarlet
  Species: Synthetic
  Insert size (bp): 2004
  Promoter: PGK
  Cloning method: Gibson Cloning
  Sequencing primers: 5′ M1
Terms and licenses: Academic/Nonprofit Terms; Industry Terms: Not Available to Industry
How to cite: pFB2F was a gift from Scott Lowe (Addgene plasmid # 195289 ; http://n2t.net/addgene:195289 ; RRID:Addgene_195289)
